Addgene plasmid #201928: pAC150-KEIMA-REEP5
Purpose: PiggyBac Vector expressing KEIMA-REEP5
Depositing lab: Wade Harper. Depositing organization: Harvard Medical School. Publication: Combinatorial selective ER-phagy remodels the ER during neurogenesis. Hoyer MJ, Capitanio C, Smith IR, Paoli JC, Bieber A, Jiang Y, Paulo JA, Gonzalez-Lozano MA, Baumeister W, Wilfling F, Schulman BA, Harper JW. Nat Cell Biol. 2024 Mar;26(3):378-392. doi: 10.1038/s41556-024-01356-4. Epub 2024 Mar 1. PubMed 38429475.
Backbone
  Vector backbone: pAC150
  Vector type: Mammalian Expression
Growth in bacteria
  Bacterial resistance: Ampicillin, 100 μg/mL
  Growth temperature: 37°C
  Growth strain: DH5alpha
  Copy number: Unknown
Gene/Insert
  Gene/Insert name: REEP5
  Species: H. sapiens (human)
  Entrez Gene: REEP5 (a.k.a. C5orf18, D5S346, DP1, POB16, TB2, YOP1, Yip2e)
  Cloning method: Gateway Cloning
Terms and licenses: Academic/Nonprofit Terms; Industry Terms: Not Available to Industry
Depositor comments: Please visit https://www.biorxiv.org/content/10.1101/2023.06.26.546565v2 for bioRxiv preprint.
How to cite: pAC150-KEIMA-REEP5 was a gift from Wade Harper (Addgene plasmid # 201928 ; http://n2t.net/addgene:201928 ; RRID:Addgene_201928)
