[The description below was written by a language model from this plasmid's Addgene catalogue record and pLannotate feature annotations shown in this document.]
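Description:
pAC150-KEIMA-REEP5 is a roughly 11.9 kb mammalian expression plasmid built on the pAC150 backbone and described by the depositor as a PiggyBac vector, meaning its cargo is intended for stable genomic integration by co-delivered PiggyBac transposase. The automated feature table does not annotate the transposon terminal repeats, so their positions cannot be read from the record. In E. coli the plasmid replicates from a high-copy ColE1/pUC-type origin and is selected with ampicillin through the AmpR β-lactamase gene. A full-length NeoR/KanR coding sequence is also annotated in the bacterial portion. Short fragments of lacI, lacZα, ccdB and a Tn5 transposase gene appear to be leftovers of earlier cloning steps rather than functional parts.

The payload is driven by the strong constitutive human EF-1α promoter. Between Gateway attB1 and attB2 sites, consistent with the recorded Gateway cloning, lies mKeima followed closely by human REEP5, an arrangement consistent with an N-terminal Keima fusion, terminated by the bGH polyadenylation signal. A V5 tag is annotated downstream of attB2, but the record does not say whether it is read in frame with the fusion. Upstream, a separate cassette flanked by two loxP sites uses the CMV enhancer/promoter to express adjoining hygromycin-resistance and HSV thymidine kinase sequences with an SV40 poly(A). This layout permits hygromycin selection of integrants, and would allow Cre-mediated excision of the marker with ganciclovir counter-selection.

mKeima is an acid-sensitive, long-Stokes-shift fluorescent protein. The associated publication concerns selective ER-phagy during neurogenesis, which suggests the construct serves as a reporter for delivery of REEP5 to acidic lysosomes.
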