Features (pLannotate 1.2.2; 31 found; start..end, strand, type, name):
      2..94      +  CDS            lacI (fragment): lac repressor; lacI; The lac repressor binds to the lac operator to inhibit transcription in E. coli. This inhibition can be relieved by adding lactose or isopropyl-β-D-thiogalactopyranoside (IPTG).
    107..128     +  protein_bind   CAP binding site: CAP binding activates transcription in the presence of cAMP. E. coli catabolite activator protein
    143..173     +  promoter       lac promoter: promoter for the E. coli lac operon
    177..199     +  protein_bind   lac operator (fragment): The lac repressor binds to the lac operator to inhibit transcription in E. coli. This inhibition can be relieved by adding lactose or isopropyl-β-D-thiogalactopyranoside (IPTG). lac repressor encoded by lacI
    242..260     +  promoter       T3 promoter: promoter for bacteriophage T3 RNA polymerase
    667..700     -  protein_bind   loxP: Cre-mediated recombination occurs in the 8-bp core sequence (GCATACAT). Cre recombinase
    850..1229    +  enhancer       CMV enhancer: human cytomegalovirus immediate early enhancer
   1230..1433    +  promoter       CMV promoter: human cytomegalovirus (CMV) immediate early promoter
   1538..2508    +  CDS            HygR (fragment): aminoglycoside phosphotransferase from E. coli; aph(4)-Ia; confers resistance to hygromycin
   2509..3613    +  CDS            HSV TK (fragment): herpes simplex virus thymidine kinase confers sensitivity to nucleoside analogs such as acyclovir or ganciclovir
   3649..3783    +  polyA_signal   SV40 poly(A) signal: SV40 polyadenylation signal
   3812..3845    -  protein_bind   loxP: Cre-mediated recombination occurs in the 8-bp core sequence (GCATACAT). Cre recombinase
   3877..3894    -  misc_feature   MCS (fragment): pUC18/19 multiple cloning site
   4487..5665    +  promoter       EF-1α promoter: strong constitutive promoter for human elongation factor EF-1α
   5726..5750    +  protein_bind   attB1: mutant version of attB; recombination site for the Gateway® BP reaction BP Clonase™
   5759..6424    +  CDS            mKeima: mKeima is a basic (constitutively fluorescent) long stokes shift fluorescent protein published in 2006, derived from Montipora sp. 20. It has high acid sensitivity.
   6440..7006    +  CDS            REEP5: REEP5_HUMAN - Also known as C5orf18, DP1, TB2. Experimental evidence at protein level: Swiss-Prot protein existence level 1. May promote functional cell surface expression of olfactory receptors. From Homo sapiens (Human).
   7011..7035    -  protein_bind   attB2: mutant version of attB; recombination site for the Gateway® BP reaction BP Clonase™
   7088..7129    +  CDS            V5 tag: epitope tag from simian virus 5
   7173..7397    +  polyA_signal   bGH poly(A) signal: bovine growth hormone polyadenylation signal
   7408..7425    -  misc_feature   MCS (fragment): pUC18/19 multiple cloning site
   8318..8336    -  promoter       T7 promoter: promoter for bacteriophage T7 RNA polymerase
   8339..8486    +  CDS            lacZα (fragment): LacZα fragment of β-galactosidase; lacZ fragment
   8496..8799    +  CDS            ccdB (fragment): CcdB, a bacterial toxin that poisons DNA gyrase; ccdB; Plasmids containing the ccdB gene cannot be propagated in standard E. coli strains.
   8847..9116    +  CDS            tnpA (fragment): TN5P_ECOLX - Also known as tnp. Experimental evidence at protein level: Swiss-Prot protein existence level 1. Mediates transposition of transposon Tn5 by a 'cut and paste' mechanism. First, the monomeric transposase binds the 19 bp inverted DNA repeats flanking the transposon. Then, dimerization of the DNA- bound transposase creates a synaptic DNA complex. After nicking of the first DNA strand, excision of the transposon proceeds through a series of intermediates. The transposase then mediates the insertion of the transposon at a new site by strand transfer. The activity of the wild- type tran
   9148..9942    +  CDS            NeoR/KanR: aminoglycoside phosphotransferase from Tn5; aph(3')-II (or nptII); confers resistance to neomycin, kanamycin, and G418 (Geneticin®)
   9963..10013   -  misc_feature   bom (fragment): basis of mobility region from pBR322
  10040..10099   +  promoter       AmpR promoter (fragment): bla
  10192..11052   -  CDS            AmpR: β-lactamase; bla; confers resistance to ampicillin, carbenicillin, and related antibiotics
  11053..11105   -  promoter       AmpR promoter (fragment): bla
  11176..11764   +  rep_origin     ori: high-copy-number ColE1/pMB1/pBR322/pUC origin of replication
>Addgene plasmid #201928 | pAC150-KEIMA-REEP5 | addgene full sequence | sequence record 461364 | Addgene NGS Result
AGCGCCCAATACGCAAACCGCCTCTCCCCGCGCGTTGGCCGATTCATTAATGCAGCTGGCACGACAGGTT
TCCCGACTGGAAAGCGGGCAGTGAGCGCAACGCAATTAATGTGAGTTAGCTCACTCATTAGGCACCCCAG
GCTTTACACTTTATGCTTCCGGCTCGTATGTTGTGTGGAATTGTGAGCGGATAACAATTTCACACAGGAA
ACAGCTATGACCATGATTACGCCAAGCTCAGAATTAACCCTCACTAAAGGGACTAGTCCTGCAGGTTTAA
ACGAATTCGCCCTTTTAACCCTAGAAAGATAGTCTGCGTAAAATTGACGCATGCATTCTTGAAATATTGC
TCTCTCTTTCTAAATAGCGCGAATCCGTCGCTGTGCATTTAGGACATCTCAGTCGCCGCTTGGAGCTCCC
GTGAGGCGTGCTTGTCAATGCGGTAAGTGTCACTGATTTTGAACTATAACGACCGCGTGAGTCAAAATGA
CGCATGATTATCTTTTACGTGACTTTTAAGATTTAACTCATACGATAATTATATTGTTATTTCATGTTCT
ACTTACGTGATAACTTATTATATATATATTTTCTTGTTATAGATATCAACTAGAATGCTAGACCTTTCGT
CTTCAAGAATTCCGATCATATTCAATAACCCTTAATATAACTTCGTATAATGTATGCTATACGAAGTTAT
TAGGTCTGAAGAGGAGTTTACGTCCAGCCAAGCTTAGGATCCCGGGTACCGATGGCCGGGCCTCGAGGAG
CTTGGCCCATTGCATACGTTGTATCCATATCATAATATGTACATTTATATTGGCTCATGTCCAACATTAC
CGCCATGTTGACATTGATTATTGACTAGTTATTAATAGTAATCAATTACGGGGTCATTAGTTCATAGCCC
ATATATGGAGTTCCGCGTTACATAACTTACGGTAAATGGCCCGCCTGGCTGACCGCCCAACGACCCCCGC
CCATTGACGTCAATAATGACGTATGTTCCCATAGTAACGCCAATAGGGACTTTCCATTGACGTCAATGGG
TGGAGTATTTACGGTAAACTGCCCACTTGGCAGTACATCAAGTGTATCATATGCCAAGTACGCCCCCTAT
TGACGTCAATGACGGTAAATGGCCCGCCTGGCATTATGCCCAGTACATGACCTTATGGGACTTTCCTACT
TGGCAGTACATCTACGTATTAGTCATCGCTATTACCATGGTGATGCGGTTTTGGCAGTACATCAATGGGC
GTGGATAGCGGTTTGACTCACGGGGATTTCCAAGTCTCCACCCCATTGACGTCAATGGGAGTTTGTTTTG
GCACCAAAATCAACGGGACTTTCCAAAATGTCGTAACAACTCCGCCCCATTGACGCAAATGGGCGGTAGG
CGTGTACGGTGGGAGGTCTATATAAGCAGAGCTCGTTTAGTGAACCGTCAGATCGCCTGGAGACGCCATC
CACGCTGTTTTGACCTCCATAGAAGACACCGGGACCGATCCAGCCTCCCCGGCTAGCCGCCGCCACCATG
AAAAAGCCTGAACTCACCGCGACGTCTGTCGAGAAGTTTCTGATCGAAAAGTTCGACAGCGTCTCCGACC
TGATGCAGCTCTCGGAGGGCGAAGAATCTCGTGCTTTCAGCTTCGATGTAGGAGGGCGTGGATATGTCCT
GCGGGTAAATAGCTGCGCCGATGGTTTCTACAAAGATCGTTATGTTTATCGGCACTTTGCATCGGCCGCG
CTCCCGATTCCGGAAGTGCTTGACATTGGGGAATTCAGCGAGAGCCTGACCTATTGCATCTCCCGCCGTG
CACAGGGTGTCACGTTGCAAGACCTGCCTGAAACCGAACTGCCCGCTGTTCTGCAGCCGGTCGCGGAGGC
CATGGATGCGATCGCTGCGGCCGATCTTAGCCAGACGAGCGGGTTCGGCCCATTCGGACCGCAAGGAATC
GGTCAATACACTACATGGCGTGATTTCATATGCGCGATTGCTGATCCCCATGTGTATCACTGGCAAACTG
TGATGGACGACACCGTCAGTGCGTCCGTCGCGCAGGCTCTCGATGAGCTGATGCTTTGGGCCGAGGACTG
CCCCGAAGTCCGGCACCTCGTGCACGCGGATTTCGGCTCCAACAATGTCCTGACGGACAATGGCCGCATA
ACAGCGGTCATTGACTGGAGCGAGGCGATGTTCGGGGATTCCCAATACGAGGTCGCCAACATCTTCTTCT
GGAGGCCGTGGTTGGCTTGTATGGAGCAGCAGACGCGCTACTTCGAGCGGAGGCATCCGGAGCTTGCAGG
ATCGCCGCGGCTCCGGGCGTATATGCTCCGCATTGGTCTTGACCAACTCTATCAGAGCTTGGTTGACGGC
AATTTCGATGATGCAGCTTGGGCGCAGGGTCGATGCGACGCAATCGTCCGATCCGGAGCCGGGACTGTCG
GGCGTACACAAATCGCCCGCAGAAGCGCGGCCGTCTGGACCGATGGCTGTGTAGAAGTCGCGTCTGCGTT
CGACCAGGCTGCGCGTTCTCGCGGCCATAGCAACCGACGTACGGCGTTGCGCCCTCGCCGGCAGCAAGAA
GCCACGGAAGTCCGCCCGGAGCAGAAAATGCCCACGCTACTGCGGGTTTATATAGACGGTCCCCACGGGA
TGGGGAAAACCACCACCACGCAACTGCTGGTGGCCCTGGGTTCGCGCGACGATATCGTCTACGTACCCGA
GCCGATGACTTACTGGCGGGTGCTGGGGGCTTCCGAGACAATCGCGAACATCTACACCACACAACACCGC
CTCGACCAGGGTGAGATATCGGCCGGGGACGCGGCGGTGGTAATGACAAGCGCCCAGATAACAATGGGCA
TGCCTTATGCCGTGACCGACGCCGTTCTGGCTCCTCATATCGGGGGGGAGGCTGGGAGCTCACATGCCCC
GCCCCCGGCCCTCACCCTCATCTTCGACCGCCATCCCATCGCCGCCCTCCTGTGCTACCCGGCCGCGCGG
TACCTTATGGGCAGCATGACCCCCCAGGCCGTGCTGGCGTTCGTGGCCCTCATCCCGCCGACCTTGCCCG
GCACCAACATCGTGCTTGGGGCCCTTCCGGAGGACAGACACATCGACCGCCTGGCCAAACGCCAGCGCCC
CGGCGAGCGGCTGGACCTGGCTATGCTGGCTGCGATTCGCCGCGTTTACGGGCTACTTGCCAATACGGTG
CGGTATCTGCAGTGCGGCGGGTCGTGGCGGGAGGACTGGGGACAGCTTTCGGGGACGGCCGTGCCGCCCC
AGGGTGCCGAGCCCCAGAGCAACGCGGGCCCACGACCCCATATCGGGGACACGTTATTTACCCTGTTTCG
GGCCCCCGAGTTGCTGGCCCCCAACGGCGACCTGTATAACGTGTTTGCCTGGGCCTTGGACGTCTTGGCC
AAACGCCTCCGTTCCATGCACGTCTTTATCCTGGATTACGACCAATCGCCCGCCGGCTGCCGGGACGCCC
TGCTGCAACTTACCTCCGGGATGGTCCAGACCCACGTCACCACCCCCGGCTCCATACCGACGATATGCGA
CCTGGCGCGCACGTTTGCCCGGGAGATGGGGGAGGCTAACTGAAGCTTCCCGGGGGTACCGAATTCGTCG
ACAGATCTAACTTGTTTATTGCAGCTTATAATGGTTACAAATAAAGCAATAGCATCACAAATTTCACAAA
TAAAGCATTTTTTTCACTGCATTCTAGTTGTGGTTTGTCCAAACTCATCAATGTATCTTATCATGTCTGG
ATCATCAAGCTTAGGATCCGGAACCCTTAATATAACTTCGTATAATGTATGCTATACGAAGTTATTAGGT
CCCTCGAAGAGGTTCACTGGCGCGTTGGATCCCCGGGTACCGAGTTGGGAGCTCACGGGGACAGCCCCCC
CCCAAAGCCCCCAGGGATGTAATTACGTCCCTCCCCCGCTAGGGGGCAGCAGCGAGCCGCCCGGGGCTCC
GCTCCGGTCCGGCGCTCCCCCCGCATCCCCGAGCCGGCAGCGTGCGGGGACAGCCCGGGCACGGGGAAGG
TGGCACGGGATCGCTTTCCTCTGAACGCTTCTCGCTGCTCTTTGAGCCTGCAGACACCTGGGGGGATACG
GGGAAAAAGCTTTAGGCTGAAAGAGAGATTTAGAATGACAGTCTAGTGGGAGCTCACGGGGACAGCCCCC
CCCCAAAGCCCCCAGGGATGTAATTACGTCCCTCCCCCGCTAGGGGGCAGCAGCGAGCCGCCCGGGGCTC
CGCTCCGGTCCGGCGCTCCCCCCGCATCCCCGAGCCGGCAGCGTGCGGGGACAGCCCGGGCACGGGGAAG
GTGGCACGGGATCGCTTTCCTCTGAACGCTTCTCGCTGCTCTTTGAGCCTGCAGACACCTGGGGGGATAC
GGGGAAAAAGCTTTAGGCTGAAAGAGAGATTTAGAATGACAGAACTCGATTTCATTGCAGACTGGCGCGC
CCGTGAGGCTCCGGTGCCCGTCAGTGGGCAGAGCGCACATCGCCCACAGTCCCCGAGAAGTTGGGGGGAG
GGGTCGGCAATTGAACCGGTGCCTAGAGAAGGTGGCGCGGGGTAAACTGGGAAAGTGATGTCGTGTACTG
GCTCCGCCTTTTTCCCGAGGGTGGGGGAGAACCGTATATAAGTGCAGTAGTCGCCGTGAACGTTCTTTTT
CGCAACGGGTTTGCCGCCAGAACACAGGTAAGTGCCGTGTGTGGTTCCCGCGGGCCTGGCCTCTTTACGG
GTTATGGCCCTTGCGTGCCTTGAATTACTTCCACCTGGCTGCAGTACGTGATTCTTGATCCCGAGCTTCG
GGTTGGAAGTGGGTGGGAGAGTTCGAGGCCTTGCGCTTAAGGAGCCCCTTCGCCTCGTGCTTGAGTTGAG
GCCTGGCCTGGGCGCTGGGGCCGCCGCGTGCGAATCTGGTGGCACCTTCGCGCCTGTCTCGCTGCTTTCG
ATAAGTCTCTAGCCATTTAAAATTTTTGATGACCTGCTGCGACGCTTTTTTTCTGGCAAGATAGTCTTGT
AAATGCGGGCCAAGATCTGCACACTGGTATTTCGGTTTTTGGGGCCGCGGGCGGCGACGGGGCCCGTGCG
TCCCAGCGCACATGTTCGGCGAGGCGGGGCCTGCGAGCGCGGCCACCGAGAATCGGACGGGGGTAGTCTC
AAGCTGGCCGGCCTGCTCTGGTGCCTGGCCTCGCGCCGCCGTGTATCGCCCCGCCCTGGGCGGCAAGGCT
GGCCCGGTCGGCACCAGTTGCGTGAGCGGAAAGATGGCCGCTTCCCGGCCCTGCTGCAGGGAGCTCAAAA
TGGAGGACGCGGCGCTCGGGAGAGCGGGCGGGTGAGTCACCCACACAAAGGAAAAGGGCCTTTCCGTCCT
CAGCCGTCGCTTCATGTGACTCCACGGAGTACCGGGCGCCGTCCAGGCACCTCGATTAGTTCTCGAGCTT
TTGGAGTACGTCGTCTTTAGGTTGGGGGGAGGGGTTTTATGCGATGGAGTTTCCCCACACTGAGTGGGTG
GAGACTGAAGTTAGGCCAGCTTGGCACTTGATGTAATTCTCCTTGGAATTTGCCCTTTTTGAGTTTGGAT
CTTGGTTCATTCTCAAGCCTCAGACAGTGGTTCAAAGTTTTTTTCTTCCATTTCAGGTGTCGTGAAGAAG
CTTGGTACCGAGCTCGGATCCACTAGTCCAGTGTGGTGGAATTCTGCAGATATCAACAAGTTTGTACAAA
AAAGCAGGCTGCGGTACCATGGTGAGCGTGATCGCCAAGCAGATGACCTACAAGGTGTACATGAGCGGCA
CCGTGAACGGCCACTACTTCGAGGTGGAGGGCGACGGCAAGGGCAAGCCCTACGAGGGCGAGCAGACCGT
GAAGCTGACCGTGACCAAGGGTGGCCCCCTGCCCTTCGCCTGGGACATCCTGAGCCCCCAGCTCCAGTAC
GGCAGCATCCCCTTCACCAAGTACCCCGAGGACATCCCCGACTACTTCAAGCAGAGCTTCCCCGAGGGCT
ACACCTGGGAGCGCAGCATGAACTTCGAGGACGGCGCCGTGTGCACCGTGAGCAACGACAGCAGCATCCA
GGGCAACTGCTTCATCTACAACGTGAAGATCAGCGGCGAGAACTTCCCCCCCAACGGCCCCGTGATGCAG
AAGAAGACCCAGGGCTGGGAGCCCAGCACCGAGCGCCTGTTCGCCCGCGACGGAATGCTGATCGGCAACG
ACTACATGGCCCTGAAGCTGGAGGGCGGCGGCCACTACCTGTGCGAGTTCAAGAGCACCTACAAGGCCAA
GAAGCCCGTGAGGATGCCCGGCCGCCACGAGATCGACCGCAAGCTGGACGTGACCAGCCACAACCGCGAC
TACACCAGCGTGGAGCAGTGCGAGATCGCCATCGCCCGCCACTCCCTGCTGGGCGGAGGCTCAGGAGGCA
TGTCTGCGGCCATGAGGGAGAGGTTCGACCGGTTCCTGCACGAGAAGAACTGCATGACTGACCTTCTGGC
CAAGCTCGAGGCCAAAACCGGCGTGAACAGGAGCTTCATCGCTCTTGGTGTCATCGGACTGGTGGCCTTG
TACCTGGTGTTCGGTTATGGAGCCTCTCTCCTCTGCAACCTGATAGGATTTGGCTACCCAGCCTACATCT
CAATTAAAGCTATAGAGAGTCCCAACAAAGAAGATGATACCCAGTGGCTGACCTACTGGGTAGTGTATGG
TGTGTTCAGCATTGCTGAATTCTTCTCTGATATCTTCCTGTCATGGTTCCCCTTCTACTACATGCTGAAG
TGTGGCTTCCTGTTGTGGTGCATGGCCCCGAGCCCTTCTAATGGGGCTGAACTGCTCTACAAGCGCATCA
TCCGTCCTTTCTTCCTGAAGCACGAGTCCCAGATGGACAGTGTGGTCAAGGACCTTAAAGACAAGGCCAA
AGAGACTGCAGATGCCATCACTAAAGAAGCGAAGAAAGCTACCGTGAATTTACTGGGTGAAGAAAAGAAG
AGCACCTAAGACCCAGCTTTCTTGTACAAAGTGGTTGATATCCAGCACAGTGGCGGCCGCTCGAGTCTAG
AGGGCCCGCGGTTCGAAGGTAAGCCTATCCCTAACCCTCTCCTCGGTCTCGATTCTACGCGTACCGGTTA
GGGGCCCGTTTAAACCCGCTGATCAGCCTCGACTGTGCCTTCTAGTTGCCAGCCATCTGTTGTTTGCCCC
TCCCCCGTGCCTTCCTTGACCCTGGAAGGTGCCACTCCCACTGTCCTTTCCTAATAAAATGAGGAAATTG
CATCGCATTGTCTGAGTAGGTGTCATTCTATTCTGGGGGGTGGGGTGGGGCAGGACAGCAAGGGGGAGGA
TTGGGAAGACAATAGCAGGCATGCTGGGGATGCGGTGGGCTCTATGGCGGCGCGCCTGGATCCCCGGGTA
CCGAGTTGGGAGCTCACGGGGACAGCCCCCCCCCAAAGCCCCCAGGGATGTAATTACGTCCCTCCCCCGC
TAGGGGGCAGCAGCGAGCCGCCCGGGGCTCCGCTCCGGTCCGGCGCTCCCCCCGCATCCCCGAGCCGGCA
GCGTGCGGGGACAGCCCGGGCACGGGGAAGGTGGCACGGGATCGCTTTCCTCTGAACGCTTCTCGCTGCT
CTTTGAGCCTGCAGACACCTGGGGGGATACGGGGAAAAAGCTTTAGGCTGAAAGAGAGATTTAGAATGAC
AGTCTAGTGGGAGCTCACGGGGACAGCCCCCCCCCAAAGCCCCCAGGGATGTAATTACGTCCCTCCCCCG
CTAGGGGGCAGCAGCGAGCCGCCCGGGGCTCCGCTCCGGTCCGGCGCTCCCCCCGCATCCCCGAGCCGGC
AGCGTGCGGGGACAGCCCGGGCACGGGGAAGGTGGCACGGGATCGCTTTCCTCTGAACGCTTCTCGCTGC
TCTTTGAGCCTGCAGACACCTGGGGGGATACGGGGAAAAAGCTTTAGGCTGAAAGAGAGATTTAGAATGA
CAGAACTCGATTTCATTGCAGACTGGCCGGCCACTAGTACGCGCCGGCTCGACATACTAGTTAAAAGTTT
TGTTACTTTATAGAAGAAATTTTGAGTTTTTGTTTTTTTTTAATAAATAAATAAACATAAATAAATTGTT
TGTTGAATTTATTATTAGTATGTAAGTGTAAATATAATAAAACTTAATATCTATTCAAATTAATAAATAA
ACCTCGATATACAGACCGATAAAACACATGCGTCAATTTTACGCATGATTATCTTTAACGTACGTCACAA
TATGATTATCTTTCTAGGGTTAAAAGGGCGAATTCGCGGCCGCTAAATTCAATTCGCCCTATAGTGAGTC
GTATTACAATTCACTGGCCGTCGTTTTACAACGTCGTGACTGGGAAAACCCTGGCGTTACCCAACTTAAT
CGCCTTGCAGCACATCCCCCTTTCGCCAGCTGGCGTAATAGCGAAGAGGCCCGCACCGATCGCCCTTCCC
AACAGTTGCGCAGCCTATACGTACGGCAGTTTAAGGTTTACACCTATAAAAGAGAGAGCCGTTATCGTCT
GTTTGTGGATGTACAGAGTGATATTATTGACACGCCGGGGCGACGGATGGTGATCCCCCTGGCCAGTGCA
CGTCTGCTGTCAGATAAAGTCTCCCGTGAACTTTACCCGGTGGTGCATATCGGGGATGAAAGCTGGCGCA
TGATGACCACCGATATGGCCAGTGTGCCGGTCTCCGTTATCGGGGAAGAAGTGGCTGATCTCAGCCACCG
CGAAAATGACATCAAAAACGCCATTAACCTGATGTTCTGGGGAATATAAATGTCAGGCATGAGATTATCA
AAAAGGATCTTCACCTAGATCCTTTTCACGTAGAAAGCCAGTCCGCAGAAACGGTGCTGACCCCGGATGA
ATGTCAGCTACTGGGCTATCTGGACAAGGGAAAACGCAAGCGCAAAGAGAAAGCAGGTAGCTTGCAGTGG
GCTTACATGGCGATAGCTAGACTGGGCGGTTTTATGGACAGCAAGCGAACCGGAATTGCCAGCTGGGGCG
CCCTCTGGTAAGGTTGGGAAGCCCTGCAAAGTAAACTGGATGGCTTTCTTGCCGCCAAGGATCTGATGGC
GCAGGGGATCAAGCTCTGATCAAGAGACAGGATGAGGATCGTTTCGCATGATTGAACAAGATGGATTGCA
CGCAGGTTCTCCGGCCGCTTGGGTGGAGAGGCTATTCGGCTATGACTGGGCACAACAGACAATCGGCTGC
TCTGATGCCGCCGTGTTCCGGCTGTCAGCGCAGGGGCGCCCGGTTCTTTTTGTCAAGACCGACCTGTCCG
GTGCCCTGAATGAACTGCAAGACGAGGCAGCGCGGCTATCGTGGCTGGCCACGACGGGCGTTCCTTGCGC
AGCTGTGCTCGACGTTGTCACTGAAGCGGGAAGGGACTGGCTGCTATTGGGCGAAGTGCCGGGGCAGGAT
CTCCTGTCATCTCACCTTGCTCCTGCCGAGAAAGTATCCATCATGGCTGATGCAATGCGGCGGCTGCATA
CGCTTGATCCGGCTACCTGCCCATTCGACCACCAAGCGAAACATCGCATCGAGCGAGCACGTACTCGGAT
GGAAGCCGGTCTTGTCGATCAGGATGATCTGGACGAAGAGCATCAGGGGCTCGCGCCAGCCGAACTGTTC
GCCAGGCTCAAGGCGAGCATGCCCGACGGCGAGGATCTCGTCGTGACCCATGGCGATGCCTGCTTGCCGA
ATATCATGGTGGAAAATGGCCGCTTTTCTGGATTCATCGACTGTGGCCGGCTGGGTGTGGCGGACCGCTA
TCAGGACATAGCGTTGGCTACCCGTGATATTGCTGAAGAGCTTGGCGGCGAATGGGCTGACCGCTTCCTC
GTGCTTTACGGTATCGCCGCTCCCGATTCGCAGCGCATCGCCTTCTATCGCCTTCTTGACGAGTTCTTCT
GAATTATTAACGCTTACAATTTCCTGATGCGGTATTTTCTCCTTACGCATCTGTGCGGTATTTCACACCG
CATCAGGTGGCACTTTTCGGGGAAATGTGCGCGGAACCCCTATTTGTTTATTTTTCTAAATACATTCAAA
TATGTATCCGCTCATGAGATTATCAAAAAGGATCTTCACCTAGATCCTTTTAAATTAAAAATGAAGTTTT
AAATCAATCTAAAGTATATATGAGTAAACTTGGTCTGACAGTTACCAATGCTTAATCAGTGAGGCACCTA
TCTCAGCGATCTGTCTATTTCGTTCATCCATAGTTGCCTGACTCCCCGTCGTGTAGATAACTACGATACG
GGAGGGCTTACCATCTGGCCCCAGTGCTGCAATGATACCGCGAGACCCACGCTCACCGGCTCCAGATTTA
TCAGCAATAAACCAGCCAGCCGGAAGGGCCGAGCGCAGAAGTGGTCCTGCAACTTTATCCGCCTCCATCC
AGTCTATTAATTGTTGCCGGGAAGCTAGAGTAAGTAGTTCGCCAGTTAATAGTTTGCGCAACGTTGTTGC
CATTGCTACAGGCATCGTGGTGTCACGCTCGTCGTTTGGTATGGCTTCATTCAGCTCCGGTTCCCAACGA
TCAAGGCGAGTTACATGATCCCCCATGTTGTGCAAAAAAGCGGTTAGCTCCTTCGGTCCTCCGATCGTTG
TCAGAAGTAAGTTGGCCGCAGTGTTATCACTCATGGTTATGGCAGCACTGCATAATTCTCTTACTGTCAT
GCCATCCGTAAGATGCTTTTCTGTGACTGGTGAGTACTCAACCAAGTCATTCTGAGAATAGTGTATGCGG
CGACCGAGTTGCTCTTGCCCGGCGTCAATACGGGATAATACCGCGCCACATAGCAGAACTTTAAAAGTGC
TCATCATTGGAAAACGTTCTTCGGGGCGAAAACTCTCAAGGATCTTACCGCTGTTGAGATCCAGTTCGAT
GTAACCCACTCGTGCACCCAACTGATCTTCAGCATCTTTTACTTTCACCAGCGTTTCTGGGTGAGCAAAA
ACAGGAAGGCAAAATGCCGCAAAAAAGGGAATAAGGGCGACACGGAAATGTTGAATACTCATACTCTTCC
TTTTTCAATATTATTGAAGCATTTATCAGGGTTATTGTCTCATGACCAAAATCCCTTAACGTGAGTTTTC
GTTCCACTGAGCGTCAGACCCCGTAGAAAAGATCAAAGGATCTTCTTGAGATCCTTTTTTTCTGCGCGTA
ATCTGCTGCTTGCAAACAAAAAAACCACCGCTACCAGCGGTGGTTTGTTTGCCGGATCAAGAGCTACCAA
CTCTTTTTCCGAAGGTAACTGGCTTCAGCAGAGCGCAGATACCAAATACTGTTCTTCTAGTGTAGCCGTA
GTTAGGCCACCACTTCAAGAACTCTGTAGCACCGCCTACATACCTCGCTCTGCTAATCCTGTTACCAGTG
GCTGCTGCCAGTGGCGATAAGTCGTGTCTTACCGGGTTGGACTCAAGACGATAGTTACCGGATAAGGCGC
AGCGGTCGGGCTGAACGGGGGGTTCGTGCACACAGCCCAGCTTGGAGCGAACGACCTACACCGAACTGAG
ATACCTACAGCGTGAGCTATGAGAAAGCGCCACGCTTCCCGAAGGGAGAAAGGCGGACAGGTATCCGGTA
AGCGGCAGGGTCGGAACAGGAGAGCGCACGAGGGAGCTTCCAGGGGGAAACGCCTGGTATCTTTATAGTC
CTGTCGGGTTTCGCCACCTCTGACTTGAGCGTCGATTTTTGTGATGCTCGTCAGGGGGGCGGAGCCTATG
GAAAAACGCCAGCAACGCGGCCTTTTTACGGTTCCTGGCCTTTTGCTGGCCTTTTGCTCACATGTTCTTT
CCTGCGTTATCCCCTGATTCTGTGGATAACCGTATTACCGCCTTTGAGTGAGCTGATACCGCTCGCCGCA
GCCGAACGACCGAGCGCAGCGAGTCAGTGAGCGAGGAAGCGGAAG
