>Addgene plasmid #201928 | pAC150-KEIMA-REEP5 | depositor partial sequence | sequence record 391924 | REEP5 Gene + Keima
GGGGACAAGTTTGTACAAAAAAGCAGGCTGCGGTACCATGGTGAGCGTGATCGCCAAGCAGATGACCTAC
AAGGTGTACATGAGCGGCACCGTGAACGGCCACTACTTCGAGGTGGAGGGCGACGGCAAGGGCAAGCCCT
ACGAGGGCGAGCAGACCGTGAAGCTGACCGTGACCAAGGGTGGCCCCCTGCCCTTCGCCTGGGACATCCT
GAGCCCCCAGCTCCAGTACGGCAGCATCCCCTTCACCAAGTACCCCGAGGACATCCCCGACTACTTCAAG
CAGAGCTTCCCCGAGGGCTACACCTGGGAGCGCAGCATGAACTTCGAGGACGGCGCCGTGTGCACCGTGA
GCAACGACAGCAGCATCCAGGGCAACTGCTTCATCTACAACGTGAAGATCAGCGGCGAGAACTTCCCCCC
CAACGGCCCCGTGATGCAGAAGAAGACCCAGGGCTGGGAGCCCAGCACCGAGCGCCTGTTCGCCCGCGAC
GGAATGCTGATCGGCAACGACTACATGGCCCTGAAGCTGGAGGGCGGCGGCCACTACCTGTGCGAGTTCA
AGAGCACCTACAAGGCCAAGAAGCCCGTGAGGATGCCCGGCCGCCACGAGATCGACCGCAAGCTGGACGT
GACCAGCCACAACCGCGACTACACCAGCGTGGAGCAGTGCGAGATCGCCATCGCCCGCCACTCCCTGCTG
GGCGGAGGCTCAGGAGGCATGTCTGCGGCCATGAGGGAGAGGTTCGACCGGTTCCTGCACGAGAAGAACT
GCATGACTGACCTTCTGGCCAAGCTCGAGGCCAAAACCGGCGTGAACAGGAGCTTCATCGCTCTTGGTGT
CATCGGACTGGTGGCCTTGTACCTGGTGTTCGGTTATGGAGCCTCTCTCCTCTGCAACCTGATAGGATTT
GGCTACCCAGCCTACATCTCAATTAAAGCTATAGAGAGTCCCAACAAAGAAGATGATACCCAGTGGCTGA
CCTACTGGGTAGTGTATGGTGTGTTCAGCATTGCTGAATTCTTCTCTGATATCTTCCTGTCATGGTTCCC
CTTCTACTACATGCTGAAGTGTGGCTTCCTGTTGTGGTGCATGGCCCCGAGCCCTTCTAATGGGGCTGAA
CTGCTCTACAAGCGCATCATCCGTCCTTTCTTCCTGAAGCACGAGTCCCAGATGGACAGTGTGGTCAAGG
ACCTTAAAGACAAGGCCAAAGAGACTGCAGATGCCATCACTAAAGAAGCGAAGAAAGCTACCGTGAATTT
ACTGGGTGAAGAAAAGAAGAGCACCTAAGACCCAGCTTTCTTGTACAAAGTGGTCCCC
